>Addgene plasmid #100954 | pJH2970 | addgene full sequence | sequence record 193247 | Addgene NGS Result
TCGCGCGTTTCGGTGATGACGGTGAAAACCTCTGACACATGCAGCTCCCGGAGACGGTCACAGCTTGTCT
GTAAGCGGATGCCGGGAGCAGACAAGCCCGTCAGGGCGCGTCAGCGGGTGTTGGCGGGTGTCGGGGCTGG
CTTAACTATGCGGCATCAGAGCAGATTGTACTGAGAGTGCACCATACCACCTTTTCAATTCATCATTTTT
TTTTTATTCTTTTTTTTGATTTCGAATTCGAGCTCGTTTAAACTGGATGGCGGCGTTAGTATCGAATCGA
CAGCAGTATAGCGACCAGCATTCACATACGATTGACGCATGATATTACTTTCTGCGCACTTAACTTCGCA
TCTGGGCAGATGATGTCGAGGCGAAAAAAAATATAAATCACGCTAACATTTGATTAAAATAGAACAACTA
CAATATAAAAAAACTATACAAATGACAAGTTCTTGAAAACAAGAATCTTTTTATTGTCAGTACTGACTAC
ATAAGAACACCTTTGGTGGAGGGAACATCGTTGGTACCATTGGGCGAGGTGGCTTCTCTTATGGCAACCG
CAAGAGCCTTGAACGCACTCTCACTACGGTGATGATCATTCTTGCCTCGCAGACAATCAACGTGGAGGGT
AATTCTGCTAGCCTCTGCAAAGCTTTCAAGAAAATGCGGGATCATCTCGCAAGAGAGATCTCCTACTTTC
TCCCTTTGCAAACCAAGTTCGACAACTGCGTACGGCCTGTTCGAAAGATCTACCACCGCTCTGGAAAGTG
CCTCATCCAAAGGCGCAAATCCTGATCCAAACCTTTTTACTCCACGCACGGCCCCTAGGGCCTCTTTAAA
AGCTTGACCGAGAGCAATCCCGCAGTCTTCAGTGGTGTGATGGTCGTCTATGTGTAAGTCACCAATGCAC
TCAACGATTAGCGACCAGCCGGAATGCTTGGCCAGAGCATGTATCATATGGTCCAGAAACCCTATACCTG
TGTGGACGTTAATCACTTGCGATTGTGTGGCCTGTTCTGCTACTGCTTCTGCCTCTTTTTCTGGGAAGAT
CGAGTGCTCTATCGCTAGGGGACCACCCTTTAAAGAGATCGCAATCTGAATCTTGGTTTCATTTGTAATA
CGCTTTACTAGGGCTTTCTGCTCTGTCATGGTTGTTTATGTTCGGATGTGATGTGAGAACTGTATCCTAG
CAAGATTTTAAAAGGAAGTATATGAAAGAAGAACCTCAGTGGCAAATCCTAACCTTTTATATTTCTCTAC
AGGGGCGCGGCGTGGGGACAATTCAACGCGTCTGTGAGGGGAGCGTTTCCCTGCTCGCAGGTCCGCAGCG
AGGAGCCGTAATTTTTGCTTCGCGCCGTGCGGCCATCAAAATGTATGGATGCAAATGATTATACATGGGG
ATGTATGGGCTAAATGTACGGGCGACAGTCACATCATGCCCCTGAGCTGCGCACGTCAAGACTGTCAAGG
AGGGTATTCTGGGCCTCCATGTCGCTGGCCGGGTGACCCGGCGGGGAAAGTACCTTCAAAGAATGGGGTC
TTATCTTGTTTTGCAAGTACCACTGAGCAGGATAATAATAGAAATGATAATATACTATAGTAGAGATAAC
GTCGATGACTTCCCATACTGTAATTGCTTTTAGTTGTGTATTTTTAGTGTGCAAGTTTCTGTAAATCGAT
TAATTTTTTTTTCTTTCCTCTTTTTATTAACCTTAATTTTTATTTTAGATTCCTGACTTCAACTCAAGAC
GCACAGATATTATAACATCTGCATAATAGGCATTTGCAAGAATTACTCGTGAGTAAGGAAAGAGTGAGGA
ACTATCGCATACCTGCATTTAAAGATGCCGATTTGGGCGCGAATCCTTTATTTTGGCTTCACCCTCATAC
TATTATCAGGGCCAGAAAAAGGAAGTGTTTCCCTCCTTCTTGAATTGATGTTACCCTCATAAAGCACGTG
GCCTCTTATCGAGAAAGAAATTACCGTCGCTCGTGATTTGTTTGCAAAAAGAACAAAACTGAAAAAACCC
AGACACGCTCGACTTCCTGTCTTCCTATTGATTGCAGCTTCCAATTTCGTCACACAACAAGGTCCTAGCG
ACGGCTCACAGGTTTTGTAACAAGCAATCGAAGGTTCTGGAATGGCGGGAAAGGGTTTAGTACCACATGC
TATGATGCCCACTGTGATCTCCAGAGCAAAGTTCGTTCGATCGTACTGTTACTCTCTCTCTTTCAAACAG
AATTGTCCGAATCGTGTGACAACAACAGCCTGTTCTCACACACTCTTTTCTTCTAACCAAGGGGGTGGTT
TAGTTTAGTAGAACCTCGTGAAACTTACATTTACATATATATAAACTTGCATAAATTGGTCAATGCAAGA
AATACATATTTGGTCTTTTCTAATTCGTAGTTTTTCAAGTTCTTAGATGCTTTCTTTTTCTCTTTTTTAC
AGATCATCAAGGAAGTAATTATCTACTTTTTACAACAAATATAAAACACCGGATCTCAAAATGGATAAAA
AGTATAGTATTGGTTTAGATATTGGTACTAACTCTGTGGGTTGGGCAGTTATCACTGACGAATATAAAGT
TCCATCAAAGAAATTTAAGGTGTTAGGTAACACTGACAGACACTCAATAAAAAAGAATCTTATCGGTGCT
CTTTTGTTCGACTCCGGTGAAACTGCCGAGGCTACACGTTTAAAAAGAACAGCAAGAAGAAGATATACCC
GTAGAAAAAATAGAATATGTTATTTACAAGAAATCTTTTCTAATGAAATGGCTAAAGTTGATGATTCCTT
TTTCCATAGATTGGAAGAGTCATTTTTGGTTGAAGAAGACAAAAAGCATGAGAGACATCCAATCTTTGGG
AATATAGTTGATGAAGTGGCTTACCATGAAAAATATCCTACCATTTATCATTTAAGAAAGAAATTGGTAG
ATTCAACTGATAAAGCTGACCTTAGATTAATCTATTTAGCACTTGCCCATATGATTAAATTTAGAGGTCA
TTTTTTGATTGAAGGTGATTTGAACCCAGATAATTCTGACGTGGATAAATTATTTATTCAATTAGTCCAA
ACCTACAACCAATTATTTGAGGAAAATCCAATTAATGCTAGTGGTGTCGATGCCAAAGCTATATTATCAG
CCAGATTATCAAAATCTAGACGTTTGGAAAATTTGATTGCCCAATTGCCAGGAGAAAAAAAGAATGGATT
ATTTGGAAACTTGATCGCATTATCATTGGGTTTGACACCAAATTTTAAATCTAATTTTGATTTAGCTGAA
GATGCTAAATTACAATTATCAAAAGACACCTATGACGACGATTTGGACAATTTACTTGCTCAAATTGGTG
ATCAATATGCAGATTTGTTCTTAGCTGCTAAAAACTTATCTGATGCTATTTTGTTGTCTGATATTTTGAG
AGTGAACACAGAAATAACCAAAGCTCCATTATCAGCATCTATGATCAAACGTTATGATGAACACCATCAG
GATTTGACTTTATTGAAAGCTTTGGTGAGACAACAATTGCCAGAGAAGTATAAAGAAATCTTTTTCGATC
AATCTAAAAACGGGTATGCAGGTTATATTGATGGGGGTGCCTCCCAAGAGGAATTTTACAAATTTATAAA
ACCTATTTTAGAAAAGATGGATGGGACTGAGGAACTTTTGGTCAAATTGAACAGAGAAGATTTGTTACGT
AAACAGAGAACTTTTGATAATGGTAGTATACCTCACCAAATTCATTTGGGTGAGTTGCATGCAATTTTAA
GAAGACAAGAAGATTTTTATCCATTTTTAAAAGATAATAGAGAAAAAATCGAGAAAATTTTAACCTTTAG
AATTCCATACTATGTTGGGCCTTTGGCTAGAGGTAATTCAAGATTTGCCTGGATGACACGTAAATCAGAA
GAAACTATTACCCCTTGGAATTTTGAAGAGGTTGTTGATAAAGGAGCATCAGCACAGAGTTTTATTGAAA
GAATGACCAATTTCGATAAAAACTTACCAAATGAAAAAGTTTTACCAAAACATTCCTTGTTATACGAATA
TTTTACTGTTTACAATGAACTTACAAAGGTTAAATATGTTACTGAAGGTATGCGTAAGCCAGCCTTTTTA
TCTGGAGAACAGAAAAAGGCAATAGTTGATTTATTGTTTAAAACAAATAGAAAAGTTACTGTTAAACAAT
TAAAAGAAGATTACTTTAAGAAAATTGAATGTTTTGATTCAGTTGAAATCAGTGGTGTTGAAGACAGATT
TAATGCTAGTTTAGGAACTTACCATGATTTACTTAAAATTATCAAAGATAAAGATTTCTTGGATAACGAA
GAAAATGAAGACATTTTAGAAGACATTGTTTTAACCTTAACTTTATTCGAAGATAGAGAGATGATTGAAG
AACGTTTGAAGACTTATGCACATTTGTTTGACGATAAAGTGATGAAACAGTTGAAAAGAAGACGTTATAC
TGGATGGGGTAGATTGTCTCGTAAATTGATCAATGGAATTAGAGATAAACAAAGTGGTAAAACTATCTTG
GACTTTTTGAAATCTGACGGATTTGCTAATAGAAATTTCATGCAATTGATCCACGACGATAGTTTGACAT
TTAAAGAAGACATCCAAAAGGCCCAAGTGAGTGGGCAAGGTGATTCATTACATGAACATATTGCAAATTT
AGCCGGATCTCCTGCTATTAAGAAAGGGATATTACAAACTGTTAAAGTTGTGGATGAATTAGTGAAAGTA
ATGGGAAGACATAAACCTGAAAACATTGTCATTGAGATGGCAAGAGAAAATCAAACTACACAAAAAGGAC
AGAAAAATAGTAGAGAACGTATGAAAAGAATAGAAGAGGGTATTAAAGAATTGGGTAGTCAAATATTGAA
AGAACACCCAGTGGAAAATACCCAGTTGCAAAATGAAAAATTATATCTTTACTACCTTCAAAATGGACGT
GATATGTATGTTGATCAGGAATTAGATATAAATAGACTTTCAGATTATGATGTAGATCATATAGTTCCAC
AATCTTTCTTGAAAGATGATTCCATAGACAATAAAGTATTAACTAGAAGTGATAAAAATAGAGGTAAAAG
TGATAATGTCCCAAGTGAGGAAGTCGTCAAAAAGATGAAAAATTACTGGCGTCAACTTTTGAATGCTAAA
TTAATTACTCAAAGAAAATTTGATAATTTGACTAAAGCAGAAAGAGGTGGGCTTTCTGAATTAGATAAAG
CCGGGTTCATTAAAAGACAATTGGTCGAAACTAGACAAATTACTAAACATGTTGCCCAAATTTTAGATTC
CCGTATGAACACTAAGTATGACGAAAATGATAAGTTAATACGTGAGGTTAAAGTCATTACTTTAAAATCA
AAACTTGTCTCTGATTTCAGAAAGGATTTCCAATTCTATAAAGTTAGAGAAATTAATAATTATCATCATG
CTCATGATGCATATTTGAATGCTGTAGTTGGAACTGCTTTAATCAAGAAATACCCTAAATTAGAATCTGA
ATTTGTATATGGTGATTACAAAGTCTATGATGTTAGAAAGATGATTGCTAAATCAGAACAAGAAATTGGT
AAAGCTACAGCTAAATACTTCTTTTACTCTAACATTATGAATTTCTTTAAAACAGAAATTACTTTGGCAA
ACGGTGAAATTAGAAAAAGACCTCTTATTGAAACAAATGGTGAGACTGGAGAGATAGTTTGGGACAAAGG
GCGTGATTTCGCTACTGTTAGAAAAGTTTTATCAATGCCACAAGTTAACATTGTAAAGAAAACAGAGGTT
CAAACTGGTGGTTTCTCAAAAGAAAGTATTTTGCCTAAAAGAAATAGTGATAAATTGATTGCCAGAAAAA
AGGATTGGGATCCAAAGAAATATGGTGGTTTCGACTCACCAACCGTAGCCTATTCTGTTTTGGTTGTGGC
AAAGGTTGAAAAGGGTAAAAGTAAAAAGCTTAAATCAGTAAAAGAACTTTTGGGTATTACAATAATGGAA
AGAAGTTCCTTTGAAAAGAACCCTATTGATTTTTTGGAAGCTAAAGGTTATAAGGAAGTAAAGAAGGACT
TAATAATCAAATTGCCTAAATATTCTTTATTTGAATTAGAAAATGGGAGAAAAAGAATGTTGGCTTCTGC
TGGAGAATTGCAAAAGGGTAATGAATTAGCATTGCCTTCCAAATATGTTAACTTCTTGTATTTAGCTTCA
CACTATGAAAAGTTGAAAGGGTCACCAGAAGATAACGAGCAAAAACAATTATTTGTTGAACAACACAAAC
ACTACTTAGATGAGATTATAGAACAAATTAGTGAATTCAGTAAAAGAGTGATATTAGCTGATGCAAATTT
AGATAAAGTTTTGTCAGCCTATAACAAACATAGAGATAAGCCAATTAGAGAACAAGCAGAAAACATTATT
CACTTATTTACCCTTACCAATTTAGGAGCACCTGCTGCTTTCAAGTATTTTGATACAACAATTGATCGTA
AAAGATATACCTCAACAAAAGAAGTCTTAGACGCCACCTTAATTCATCAATCAATCACTGGATTGTATGA
GACAAGAATTGATTTGTCTCAATTGGGTGGTGATGAAGGGGCTGATCCTAAGAAGAAAAGAAAAGTTGAT
CCAAAGAAAAAGCGTAAGGTGGATCCTAAGAAAAAGAGAAAGGTTGACTACAAAGACCATGACGGTGATT
ATAAAGATCATGACATCGACTACAAGGATGACGATGACAAGTGATAATCTCTTCTCGAGTCATGTAATTA
GTTATGTCACGCTTACATTCACGCCCTCCCCCCACATCCGCTCTAACCGAAAAGGAAGGAGTTAGACAAC
CTGAAGTCTAGGTCCCTATTTATTTTTTTATAGTTATGTTAGTATTAAGAACGTTATTTATATTTCAAAT
TTTTCTTTTTTTTCTGTACAGACGCGTGTACGCATGTAACATTATACTGAAAACCTTGCTTGAGAAGGTT
TTGGGACGCTCGAAGGCTTTAATTTGCGGCCGGTACTGCGGTGTGAAATACCGCACAGATGCGTAAGGAG
AAAATACCGCATCAGGAAATTGTAAGCGTTAATATTTTGTTAAAATTCGCGTTAAATTTTTGTTAAATCA
GCTCATTTTTTAACCAATAGGCCGAAATCGGCAAAATCCCTTATAAATCAAAAGAATAGACCGAGATAGG
GT
[37 nt withheld, positions 7213-7249]
AAAGAACGTGGACTCCAACGTCAAAGG
[49 nt withheld, positions 7277-7325]
T
[91 nt withheld, positions 7327-7417]
G
[124 nt withheld, positions 7419-7542]
CCATTCGCCATTCAGGCTGCGCAACTGTTGGGAAGGGCGATCGGTGCGGGCCTCTTCGCTATTACGCCAG
CTGGCGAAAGGGGGATGTGCTGCAAGGCGATTAAGTTGGGTAACGCCAGGGTTTTCCCAGTCACGACGTT
GTAAAACGACGGCCAGTGAATTGTAATACGACTCACTATAGGGCGAATTGGAGCTCCACCGCGGTGGCGG
CCGCTCTAGAACTAGTGGATCCCCCGGGCTGCAGGAATTCGATATCAAGCTTTCTTTGAAAAGATAATGT
ATGATTATGCTTTCACTCATATTTATACAGAAACTTGATGTTTTCTTTCGAGTATATACAAGGTGATTAC
ATGTACGTTTGAAGTACAACTCTAGATTTTGTAGTGCCCTCTTGGGCTAGCGGTAAAGGTGCGCATTTTT
TCACACCCTACAATGTTCTGTTCAAAAGATTTTGGTCAAACGCTGTAGAAGTGAAAGTTGGTGCGCATGT
TTCGGCGTTCGAAACTTCTCCGCAGTGAAAGATAAATGATCCTAGATGCGAGATATCCTCATGCCTAGGT
TTTAGAGCTAGAAATAGCAAGTTAAAATAAGGCTAGTCCGTTATCAACTTGAAAAAGTGGCACCGAGTCG
GTGGTGCTTTTTTTGTTTTTTATGTCTACCGTCGACCTCGAGGGGGGGCCCGGTACCCAGCTTTTGTTCC
CTTTAGTGAGGGTTAATTTCGAGCTTGGCGTAATCATGGTCATAGCTGTTTCCTGTGTGAAATTGTTATC
CGCTCACAATTCCACACAACATACGAGCCGGAAGCATAAAGTGTAAAGCCTGGGGTGCCTAATGAGTGAG
CTAACTCACATTAATTGCGTTGCGCTCACTGCCCGCTTTCCAGTCGGGAAACCTGTCGTGCCAGCTGCAT
TAATGAATCGGCCAACGCGCGGGGAGAGGCGGTTTGCGTATTGGGCGCTCTTCCGCTTCCTCGCTCACTG
ACTCGCTGCGCTCGGTCGTTCGGCTGCGGCGAGCGGTATCAGCTCACTCAAAGGCGGTAATACGGTTATC
CACAGAATCAGGGGATAACGCAGGAAAGAACATGTGAGCAAAAGGCCAGCAAAAGGCCAGGAACCGTAAA
AAGGCCGCGTTGCTGGCGTTTTTCCATAGGCTCCGCCCCCCTGACGAGCATCACAAAAATCGACGCTCAA
GTCAGAGGTGGCGAAACCCGACAGGACTATAAAGATACCAGGCGTTTCCCCCTGGAAGCTCCCTCGTGCG
CTCTCCTGTTCCGACCCTGCCGCTTACCGGATACCTGTCCGCCTTTCTCCCTTCGGGAAGCGTGGCGCTT
TCTCATAGCTCACGCTGTAGGTATCTCAGTTCGGTGTAGGTCGTTCGCTCCAAGCTGGGCTGTGTGCACG
AACCCCCCGTTCAGCCCGACCGCTGCGCCTTATCCGGTAACTATCGTCTTGAGTCCAACCCGGTAAGACA
CGACTTATCGCCACTGGCAGCAGCCACTGGTAACAGGATTAGCAGAGCGAGGTATGTAGGCGGTGCTACA
GAGTTCTTGAAGTGGTGGCCTAACTACGGCTACACTAGAAGAACAGTATTTGGTATCTGCGCTCTGCTGA
AGCCAGTTACCTTCGGAAAAAGAGTTGGTAGCTCTTGATCCGGCAAACAAACCACCGCTGGTAGCGGTGG
TTTTTTTGTTTGCAAGCAGCAGATTACGCGCAGAAAAAAAGGATCTCAAGAAGATCCTTTGATCTTTTCT
ACGGGGTCTGACGCTCAGTGGAACGAAAACTCACGTTAAGGGATTTTGGTCATGAGATTATCAAAAAGGA
TCTTCACCTAGATCCTTTTAAATTAAAAATGAAGTTTTAAATCAATCTAAAGTATATATGAGTAAACTTG
GTCTGACAGTTACCAATGCTTAATCAGTGAGGCACCTATCTCAGCGATCTGTCTATTTCGTTCATCCATA
GTTGCCTGACTCCCCGTCGTGTAGATAACTACGATACGGGAGGGCTTACCATCTGGCCCCAGTGCTGCAA
TGATACCGCGAGACCCACGCTCACCGGCTCCAGATTTATCAGCAATAAACCAGCCAGCCGGAAGGGCCGA
GCGCAGAAGTGGTCCTGCAACTTTATCCGCCTCCATCCAGTCTATTAATTGTTGCCGGGAAGCTAGAGTA
AGTAGTTCGCCAGTTAATAGTTTGCGCAACGTTGTTGCCATTGCTACAGGCATCGTGGTGTCACGCTCGT
CGTTTGGTATGGCTTCATTCAGCTCCGGTTCCCAACGATCAAGGCGAGTTACATGATCCCCCATGTTGTG
CAAAAAAGCGGTTAGCTCCTTCGGTCCTCCGATCGTTGTCAGAAGTAAGTTGGCCGCAGTGTTATCACTC
ATGGTTATGGCAGCACTGCATAATTCTCTTACTGTCATGCCATCCGTAAGATGCTTTTCTGTGACTGGTG
AGTACTCAACCAAGTCATTCTGAGAATAGTGTATGCGGCGACCGAGTTGCTCTTGCCCGGCGTCAATACG
GGATAATACCGCGCCACATAGCAGAACTTTAAAAGTGCTCATCATTGGAAAACGTTCTTCGGGGCGAAAA
CTCTCAAGGATCTTACCGCTGTTGAGATCCAGTTCGATGTAACCCACTCGTGCACCCAACTGATCTTCAG
CATCTTTTACTTTCACCAGCGTTTCTGGGTGAGCAAAAACAGGAAGGCAAAATGCCGCAAAAAAGGGAAT
AAGGGCGACACGGAAATGTTGAATACTCATACTCTTCCTTTTTCAATATTATTGAAGCATTTATCAGGGT
TATTGTCTCATGAGCGGATACATATTTGAATGTATTTAGAAAAATAAACAAATAGGGGTTCCGCGCACAT
TTCCCCGAAAAGTGCCACCTGGGTCCTTTTCATCACGTGCTATAAAAATAATTATAATTTAAATTTTTTA
ATATAAATATATAAATTAAAAATAGAAAGTAAAAAAAGAAATTAAAGAAAAAATAGTTTTTGTTTTCCGA
AGATGTAAAAGACTCTAGGGGGATCGCCAACAAATACTACCTTTTATCTTGCTCTTCCTGCTCTCAGGTA
TTAATGCCGAATTGTTTCATCTTGTCTGTGTAGAAGACCACACACGAAAATCCTGTGATTTTACATTTTA
CTTATCGTTAATCGAATGTATATCTATTTAATCTGCTTTTCTTGTCTAATAAATATATATGTAAAGTACG
CTTTTTGTTGAAATTTTTTAAACCTTTGTTTATTTTTTTTTCTTCATTCCGTAACTCTTCTACCTTCTTT
ATTTACTTTCTAAAATCCAAATACAAAACATAAAAATAAATAAACACAGAGTAAATTCCCAAATTATTCC
ATCATTAAAAGATACGAGGCGCGTGTAAGTTACAGGCAAGCGATCCGTCTAAGAAACCATTATTATCATG
ACATTAACCTATAAAAATAGGCGTATCACGAGGCCCTTTCGTC
Features (pLannotate 1.2.2; 28 found; start..end, strand, type, name):
    137..186     +  misc_feature   bom (fragment): basis of mobility region from pBR322
    194..234     +  promoter       URA3 promoter (fragment): S. cerevisiae URA3
    284..481     -  terminator     TEF terminator: Ashbya gossypii TEF terminator
    487..1149    -  CDS            HIS3: imidazoleglycerol-phosphate dehydratase, required for histidine biosynthesis; S. cerevisiae HIS3; yeast auxotrophic marker
   1150..1493    -  promoter       TEF promoter: Ashbya gossypii TEF promoter
   1519..1626    -  CDS            ADP1 (fragment): ADP1_YEAST - Experimental evidence at protein level: Swiss-Prot protein existence level 1. From Saccharomyces cerevisiae (strain ATCC 204508 / S288c) (Baker's yeast).
   2511..6614    +  CDS            cas9: CAS9_STRP1 - Also known as csn1 From Streptococcus pyogenes serotype M1.
   6696..6761    +  CDS            3xFLAG: three tandem FLAG® epitope tags, followed by an enterokinase cleavage site
   6780..7027    +  terminator     CYC1 terminator: S. cerevisiae CYC1; transcription terminator for CYC1
   7037..7086    +  misc_feature   bom (fragment): basis of mobility region from pBR322
   7114..7542    -  rep_origin     f1 ori (sequence partly withheld): f1 bacteriophage origin of replication; arrow indicates direction of (+) strand synthesis
   7546..7703    -  CDS            lacZα (fragment): LacZα fragment of β-galactosidase; lacZ fragment
   7706..7724    +  promoter       T7 promoter: promoter for bacteriophage T7 RNA polymerase
   7733..7804    +  misc_feature   MCS (fragment): pBluescript multiple cloning site
   7805..8073    +  promoter       SNR52 promoter: promoter for the S. cerevisiae small nucleolar RNA gene SNR52
   8101..8175    +  misc_RNA       gRNA scaffold: guide RNA scaffold for the Streptococcus pyogenes CRISPR/Cas9 system
   8180..8199    +  terminator     SUP4 terminator: transcription terminator for the S. cerevisiae SUP4 tRNA gene
   8199..8229    +  misc_feature   MCS (fragment): pBluescript multiple cloning site
   8242..8260    -  promoter       T3 promoter: promoter for bacteriophage T3 RNA polymerase
   8303..8325    -  protein_bind   lac operator (fragment): The lac repressor binds to the lac operator to inhibit transcription in E. coli. This inhibition can be relieved by adding lactose or isopropyl-β-D-thiogalactopyranoside (IPTG). lac repressor encoded by lacI
   8329..8359    -  promoter       lac promoter: promoter for the E. coli lac operon
   8374..8395    -  protein_bind   CAP binding site: CAP binding activates transcription in the presence of cAMP. E. coli catabolite activator protein
   8408..8500    -  CDS            lacI (fragment): lac repressor; lacI; The lac repressor binds to the lac operator to inhibit transcription in E. coli. This inhibition can be relieved by adding lactose or isopropyl-β-D-thiogalactopyranoside (IPTG).
   8683..9271    -  rep_origin     ori: high-copy-number ColE1/pMB1/pBR322/pUC origin of replication
   9442..10302   -  CDS            AmpR: β-lactamase; bla; confers resistance to ampicillin, carbenicillin, and related antibiotics
  10303..10407   -  promoter       AmpR promoter: bla
  10444..10947   +  misc_feature   CEN/ARS: S. cerevisiae CEN6 centromere fused to an autonomously replicating sequence
  11015..35      +  CDS            rop (fragment) (across the origin): Rop protein, which maintains plasmids at low copy number; rop
