[The description below was written by a language model from this plasmid's Addgene catalogue record and pLannotate feature annotations shown in this document.]
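Description:
pJH2970 is an 11 kb yeast–E. coli shuttle vector built on the pRS316 backbone and intended for Cas9-mediated genome editing in Saccharomyces cerevisiae. It is deposited as an empty backbone: it carries Cas9 and a guide RNA expression cassette but no targeting sequence. In bacteria it is maintained through a high-copy ColE1/pUC-type origin and selected with ampicillin via the β-lactamase gene; an f1 origin and remnants of the pBluescript-style lacZα/MCS region with flanking T7 and T3 promoters are also present. In yeast, a CEN6/ARS element gives stable, low-copy centromeric maintenance. Only a small fragment of the URA3 promoter is annotated, and a HIS3MX-type cassette is present instead, with a HIS3 coding sequence between the Ashbya gossypii TEF promoter and terminator. This allows selection by histidine prototrophy.

The payload has two parts. The Streptococcus pyogenes Cas9 coding sequence is followed by a C-terminal 3xFLAG tag and the CYC1 terminator. The catalogue entry states that it is driven by the PGK1 promoter, although the automated feature table leaves the region upstream of Cas9 unannotated. No nuclear localisation signal is annotated either. The second part, inserted in the former polylinker, is a guide RNA cassette made up of the RNA polymerase III-transcribed SNR52 promoter, the S. pyogenes gRNA scaffold and the SUP4 terminator. A short gap between promoter and scaffold corresponds to the BplI sites into which a user-designed targeting sequence is cloned. Once a guide is inserted, a single transformation delivers both nuclease and guide, and is typically used to create a site-specific double-strand break for gene editing in budding yeast.
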