Addgene plasmid #100954: pJH2970
Purpose: (Empty Backbone) Cas9 driven by PGK1 promoter. gRNA can be cloned into the BplI sites. HIS3MX marker
Depositing lab: James Haber. Depositing organization: Brandeis University. Publication: Cas9-mediated gene editing in Saccharomyces cerevisiae. Ranjith Anand, Gonen Memisoglu & James Haber. Protocol Exchange (2017) 10.1038/protex.2017.021a.
Backbone
  Vector backbone: pRS316
  Backbone manufacturer: NA
  Vector type: Yeast Expression, CRISPR, Synthetic Biology
  Selectable markers: HIS3
Growth in bacteria
  Bacterial resistance: Ampicillin, 100 μg/mL
  Growth temperature: 37°C
  Growth strain: DH5alpha
  Copy number: High Copy
Gene/Insert
  Gene/Insert name: None
Terms and licenses: Academic/Nonprofit Terms; Industry Terms: Not Available to Industry
Depositor comments: The protocol describing this plasmid is available at Protocol Exchange: doi:10.1038/protex.2017.021a
How to cite: pJH2970 was a gift from James Haber (Addgene plasmid # 100954 ; http://n2t.net/addgene:100954 ; RRID:Addgene_100954)
